>Addgene plasmid #87054 | 6xHis-TEV-SMO-1(GG) | addgene full sequence | sequence record 175026 | Addgene NGS Result
AAAGATCAAAGGATCTTCTTGAGATCCTTTTTTTCTGCGCGTAATCTGCTGCTTGCAAACAAAAAAACCA
CCGCTACCAGCGGTGGTTTGTTTGCCGGATCAAGAGCTACCAACTCTTTTTCCGAAGGTAACTGGCTTCA
GCAGAGCGCAGATACCAAATACTGTCCTTCTAGTGTAGCCGTAGTTAGGCCACCACTTCAAGAACTCTGT
AGCACCGCCTACATACCTCGCTCTGCTAATCCTGTTACCAGTGGCTGCTGCCAGTGGCGATAAGTCGTGT
CTTACCGGGTTGGACTCAAGACGATAGTTACCGGATAAGGCGCAGCGGTCGGGCTGAACGGGGGGTTCGT
GCACACAGCCCAGCTTGGAGCGAACGACCTACACCGAACTGAGATACCTACAGCGTGAGCTATGAGAAAG
CGCCACGCTTCCCGAAGGGAGAAAGGCGGACAGGTATCCGGTAAGCGGCAGGGTCGGAACAGGAGAGCGC
ACGAGGGAGCTTCCAGGGGGAAACGCCTGGTATCTTTATAGTCCTGTCGGGTTTCGCCACCTCTGACTTG
AGCGTCGATTTTTGTGATGCTCGTCAGGGGGGCGGAGCCTATGGAAAAACGCCAGCAACGCGGCCTTTTT
ACGGTTCCTGGCCTTTTGCTGGCCTTTTGCTCACATGTTCTTTCCTGCGTTATCCCCTGATTCTGTGGAT
AACCGTATTACCGCCTTTGAGTGAGCTGATACCGCTCGCCGCAGCCGAACGACCGAGCGCAGCGAGTCAG
TGAGCGAGGAAGCGGAAGAGCGCCTGATGCGGTATTTTCTCCTTACGCATCTGTGCGGTATTTCACACCG
CAATGGTGCACTCTCAGTACAATCTGCTCTGATGCCGCATAGTTAAGCCAGTATACACTCCGCTATCGCT
ACGTGACTGGGTCATGGCTGCGCCCCGACACCCGCCAACACCCGCTGACGCGCCCTGACGGGCTTGTCTG
CTCCCGGCATCCGCTTACAGACAAGCTGTGACCGTCTCCGGGAGCTGCATGTGTCAGAGGTTTTCACCGT
CATCACCGAAACGCGCGAGGCAGCTGCGGTAAAGCTCATCAGCGTGGTCGTGAAGCGATTCACAGATGTC
TGCCTGTTCATCCGCGTCCAGCTCGTTGAGTTTCTCCAGAAGCGTTAATGTCTGGCTTCTGATAAAGCGG
GCCATGTTAAGGGCGGTTTTTTCCTGTTTGGTCACTGATGCCTCCGTGTAAGGGGGATTTCTGTTCATGG
GGGTAATGATACCGATGAAACGAGAGAGGATGCTCACGATACGGGTTACTGATGATGAACATGCCCGGTT
ACTGGAACGTTGTGAGGGTAAACAACTGGCGGTATGGATGCGGCGGGACCAGAGAAAAATCACTCAGGGT
CAATGCCAGCGCTTCGTTAATACAGATGTAGGTGTTCCACAGGGTAGCCAGCAGCATCCTGCGATGCAGA
TCCGGAACATAATGGTGCAGGGCGCTGACTTCCGCGTTTCCAGACTTTACGAAACACGGAAACCGAAGAC
CATTCATGTTGTTGCTCAGGTCGCAGACGTTTTGCAGCAGCAGTCGCTTCACGTTCGCTCGCGTATCGGT
GATTCATTCTGCTAACCAGTAAGGCAACCCCGCCAGCCTAGCCGGGTCCTCAACGACAGGAGCACGATCA
TGCGCACCCGTGGGGCCGCCATGCCGGCGATAATGGCCTGCTTCTCGCCGAAACGTTTGGTGGCGGGACC
AGTGACGAAGGCTTGAGCGAGGGCGTGCAAGATTCCGAATACCGCAAGCGACAGGCCGATCATCGTCGCG
CTCCAGCGAAAGCGGTCCTCGCCGAAAATGACCCAGAGCGCTGCCGGCACCTGTCCTACGAGTTGCATGA
TAAAGAAGACAGTCATAAGTGCGGCGACGATAGTCATGCCCCGCGCCCACCGGAAGGAGCTGACTGGGTT
GAAGGCTCTCAAGGGCATCGGTCGAGATCCCGGTGCCTAATGAGTGAGCTAACTTACATTAATTGCGTTG
CGCTCACTGCCCGCTTTCCAGTCGGGAAACCTGTCGTGCCAGCTGCATTAATGAATCGGCCAACGCGCGG
GGAGAGGCGGTTTGCGTATTGGGCGCCAGGGTGGTTTTTCTTTTCACCAGTGAGACGGGCAACAGCTGAT
TGCCCTTCACCGCCTGGCCCTGAGAGAGTTGCAGGGTTGGTGGTTAACGGCGGGATATAACATGAGCTGT
CTTCGGTATCGTCGTATCCCACTACCGAGATGTCCGCACCAACGCGCAGCCCGGACTCGGTAATGGCGCG
CATTGCGCCCAGCGCCATCTGATCGTTGGCAACCAGCATCGCAGTGGGAACGATGCCCTCATTCAGCATT
TGCATGGTTTGTTGAAAACCGGACATGGCACTCCAGTCGCCTTCCCGTTCCGCTATCGGCTGAATTTGAT
TGCGAGTGAGATATTTATGCCAGCCAGCCAGACGCAGACGCGCCGAGACAGAACTTAATGGGCCCGCTAA
CAGCGCGATTTGCTGGTGACCCAATGCGACCAGATGCTCCACGCCCAGTCGCGTACCGTCTTCATGGGAG
AAAATAATACTGTTGATGGGTGTCTGGTCAGAGACATCAAGAAATAACGCCGGAACATTAGTGCAGGCAG
CTTCCACAGCAATGGCATCCTGGTCATCCAGCGGATAGTTAATGATCAGCCCACTGACGCGTTGCGCGAG
AAGATTGTGCACCGCCGCTTTACAGGCTTCGACGCCGCTTCGTTCTACCATCGACACCACCACGCTGGCA
CCCAGTTGATCGGCGCGAGATTTAATCGCCGCGACAATTTGCGACGGCGCGTGCAGGGCCAGACTGGAGG
TGGCAACGCCAATCAGCAACGACTGTTTGCCCGCCAGTTGTTGTGCCACGCGGTTGGGAATGTAATTCAG
CTCCGCCATCGCCGCTTCCACTTTTTCCCGCGTTTTCGCAGAAACGTGGCTGGCCTGGTTCACCACGCGG
GAAACGGTCTGATAAGAGACACCGGCATACTCTGCGACATCGTATAACGTTACTGGTTTCACATTCACCA
CCCTGAATTGACTCTCTTCCGGGCGCTATCATGCCATACCGCGAAAGGTTTTGCGCCATTCGATGGTGTC
CGGGATCTCGACGCTCTCCCTTATGCGACTCCTGCATTAGGAAGCAGCCCAGTAGTAGGTTGAGGCCGTT
GAGCACCGCCGCCGCAAGGAATGGTGCATGCAAGGAGATGGCGCCCAACAGTCCCCCGGCCACGGGGCCT
GCCACCATACCCACGCCGAAACAAGCGCTCATGAGCCCGAAGTGGCGAGCCCGATCTTCCCCATCGGTGA
TGTCGGCGATATAGGCGCCAGCAACCGCACCTGTGGCGCCGGTGATGCCGGCCACGATGCGTCCGGCGTA
GAGGATCGAGATCGATCTCGATCCCGCGAAATTAATACGACTCACTATAGGGGAATTGTGAGCGGATAAC
AATTCCCCTCTAGAAATAATTTTGTTTAACTTTAAGAAGGAGATATACATATGTCGTACTACCATCACCA
TCACCATCACGATTACGATATCCCAACGACCGAAAACCTGTATTTTCAGGGCGCCATGGCCGATGATGCA
GCTCAAGCAGGCGACAACGCCGAATACATCAAGATCAAGGTCGTTGGACAGGACAGCAACGAAGTGCACT
TCCGTGTAAAGTATGGAACCTCTATGGCCAAGCTGAAGAAGTCGTACGCTGACAGAACCGGTGTCGCCGT
CAACAGTCTTCGTTTCCTCTTCGACGGACGTCGCATCAACGACGATGACACACCGAAGACGCTCGAGATG
GAGGACGATGACGTCATCGAGGTCTACCAAGAGCAGCTGGGCGGATGAAAGCTTGCGGCCGCACTCGAGC
ACCACCACCACCACCACTGAGATCCGGCTGCTAACAAAGCCCGAAAGGAAGCTGAGTTGGCTGCTGCCAC
CGCTGAGCAATAACTAGCATAACCCCTTGGGGCCTCTAAACGGGTCTTGAGGGGTTTTTTGCTGAAAGGA
GGAACTATATCCGGATTGGCGAATGGG
[124 nt withheld, positions 4088-4211]
C
[91 nt withheld, positions 4213-4303]
A
[49 nt withheld, positions 4305-4353]
CCTTTGACGTTGGAGTCCACGTTCTTT
[37 nt withheld, positions 4381-4417]
ACCCTATCTCGGTCTATTCTTTTGATTTATAAGGGATTTTGCCGATTTCGGCCTATTGGTTAAAAAATGA
GCTGATTTAACAAAAATTTAACGCGAATTTTAACAAAATATTAACGCTTACAATTTAGGTGGCACTTTTC
GGGGAAATGTGCGCGGAACCCCTATTTGTTTATTTTTCTAAATACATTCAAATATGTATCCGCTCATGAA
TTAATTCTTAGAAAAACTCATCGAGCATCAAATGAAACTGCAATTTATTCATATCAGGATTATCAATACC
ATATTTTTGAAAAAGCCGTTTCTGTAATGAAGGAGAAAACTCACCGAGGCAGTTCCATAGGATGGCAAGA
TCCTGGTATCGGTCTGCGATTCCGACTCGTCCAACATCAATACAACCTATTAATTTCCCCTCGTCAAAAA
TAAGGTTATCAAGTGAGAAATCACCATGAGTGACGACTGAATCCGGTGAGAATGGCAAAAGTTTATGCAT
TTCTTTCCAGACTTGTTCAACAGGCCAGCCATTACGCTCGTCATCAAAATCACTCGCATCAACCAAACCG
TTATTCATTCGTGATTGCGCCTGAGCGAGACGAAATACGCGATCGCTGTTAAAAGGACAATTACAAACAG
GAATCGAATGCAACCGGCGCAGGAACACTGCCAGCGCATCAACAATATTTTCACCTGAATCAGGATATTC
TTCTAATACCTGGAATGCTGTTTTCCCGGGGATCGCAGTGGTGAGTAACCATGCATCATCAGGAGTACGG
ATAAAATGCTTGATGGTCGGAAGAGGCATAAATTCCGTCAGCCAGTTTAGTCTGACCATCTCATCTGTAA
CATCATTGGCAACGCTACCTTTGCCATGTTTCAGAAACAACTCTGGCGCATCGGGCTTCCCATACAATCG
ATAGATTGTCGCACCTGATTGCCCGACATTATCGCGAGCCCATTTATACCCATATAAATCAGCATCCATG
TTGGAATTTAATCGCGGCCTAGAGCAAGACGTTTCCCGTTGAATATGGCTCATAACACCCCTTGTATTAC
TGTTTATGTAAGCAGACAGTTTTATTGTTCATGACCAAAATCCCTTAACGTGAGTTTTCGTTCCACTGAG
CGTCAGACCCCGTAGA
Features (pLannotate 1.2.2; 22 found; start..end, strand, type, name):
     19..607     +  rep_origin     ori: high-copy-number ColE1/pMB1/pBR322/pUC origin of replication
    793..932     -  misc_feature   bom: basis of mobility region from pBR322
   1034..1225    -  CDS            rop: Rop protein, which maintains plasmids at low copy number; rop
   1242..1622    +  CDS            YPB1_ECOLX: Protein predicted: Swiss-Prot protein existence level 4. From Escherichia coli.
   1694..1985    -  CDS            TcR (fragment): tetracycline efflux protein; tet; confers resistance to tetracycline
   2000..2021    -  protein_bind   CAP binding site: CAP binding activates transcription in the presence of cAMP. E. coli catabolite activator protein
   2034..2204    -  CDS            lacI (fragment): lac repressor; lacI; The lac repressor binds to the lac operator to inhibit transcription in E. coli. This inhibition can be relieved by adding lactose or isopropyl-β-D-thiogalactopyranoside (IPTG).
   2208..3072    -  CDS            lacI (fragment): lac repressor; lacI; The lac repressor binds to the lac operator to inhibit transcription in E. coli. This inhibition can be relieved by adding lactose or isopropyl-β-D-thiogalactopyranoside (IPTG).
   3073..3150    -  promoter       lacI promoter: lacI
   3158..3437    -  CDS            TcR (fragment): tetracycline efflux protein; tet; confers resistance to tetracycline
   3463..3481    +  promoter       T7 promoter: promoter for bacteriophage T7 RNA polymerase
   3482..3506    +  protein_bind   lac operator: The lac repressor binds to the lac operator to inhibit transcription in E. coli. This inhibition can be relieved by adding lactose or isopropyl-β-D-thiogalactopyranoside (IPTG). lac repressor encoded by lacI
   3521..3543    +  RBS            RBS: efficient ribosome binding site from bacteriophage T7 gene 10 (Olins and Rangwala, 1989)
   3561..3580    +  CDS            8xHis (fragment): 8xHis affinity tag
   3602..3622    +  CDS            TEV site: tobacco etch virus (TEV) protease recognition and cleavage site
   3626..3895    +  CDS            smo-1: SUMO_CAEEL - Also known as smt3 From Caenorhabditis elegans.
   3920..3937    +  CDS            9xHis (fragment): 9xHis affinity tag
   3947..3996    +  CDS            SET1 (fragment): solubility-enhancement tag derived from T7 phage gene 10B
   4004..4051    +  terminator     T7 terminator: transcription terminator for bacteriophage T7 RNA polymerase
   4088..4516    +  rep_origin     f1 ori (sequence partly withheld): f1 bacteriophage origin of replication; arrow indicates direction of (+) strand synthesis
   4569..4626    +  promoter       AmpR promoter (fragment): bla
   4635..5450    -  CDS            KanR: aminoglycoside phosphotransferase; aph(3')-Ia; confers resistance to kanamycin in bacteria or G418 (Geneticin®) in eukaryotes
