[The description below was written by a language model from this plasmid's Addgene catalogue record and pLannotate feature annotations shown in this document.]
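Description:
6xHis-TEV-SMO-1(GG) is a bacterial expression plasmid built on pHISTEV30a, whose annotated features match a pET-type layout. It replicates in E. coli from a ColE1/pBR322-family origin accompanied by the bom region and the rop gene, consistent with the low copy number listed in the catalogue. Selection is by kanamycin through an aminoglycoside phosphotransferase gene. An f1 origin is also present, and the annotation picks up short tetracycline-resistance fragments and an AmpR promoter fragment that appear to be nonfunctional remnants of the backbone's ancestry.

The payload is the C. elegans SUMO orthologue smo-1, cloned between NcoI and NotI. It is expressed from a T7 promoter with an adjacent lac operator and the phage T7 gene 10 ribosome binding site, and transcription ends at the T7 terminator. A plasmid-borne lacI gene with its own promoter supplies repressor, so expression should be IPTG-inducible in a host that provides T7 RNA polymerase. The open reading frame begins with a backbone-encoded polyhistidine tag followed by a TEV protease recognition site, which allows metal-affinity purification and subsequent removal of the tag. The final amino acid of SMO-1 has been deleted so that the protein ends in the di-glycine motif, mimicking the processed, conjugation-competent form without needing a SUMO protease. A second His-tag fragment is annotated downstream of the insert. It is probably untranslated vector sequence, although the record does not explicitly state where the stop codon lies.

The construct is suited to producing recombinant mature SMO-1, for example for in vitro SUMOylation assays. It was deposited in connection with work on SUMO modification during mitotic chromosome assembly and cell cycle progression in C. elegans.
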