Addgene plasmid #87054: 6xHis-TEV-SMO-1(GG)
Purpose: Expresses 6xHis-tagged smo-1(GG), with a TEV protease cleavage site between the tag and the ORF
Depositing lab: Ronald Hay. Depositing organization: University of Dundee. Publication: Dynamic SUMO modification regulates mitotic chromosome assembly and cell cycle progression in Caenorhabditis elegans. Pelisch F, Sonneville R, Pourkarimi E, Agostinho A, Blow JJ, Gartner A, Hay RT. Nat Commun. 2014 Dec 5;5:5485. doi: 10.1038/ncomms6485. PubMed 25475837.
Backbone
  Vector backbone: pHISTEV30a
  Backbone size w/o insert (bp): 5365
  Vector type: Bacterial Expression
Growth in bacteria
  Bacterial resistance: Kanamycin, 50 μg/mL
  Growth temperature: 37°C
  Growth strain: DH5alpha
  Copy number: Low Copy
Gene/Insert
  Gene/Insert name: smo-1 (alt name: C. elegans SUMO)
  Species: C. elegans (nematode)
  Mutation: The last aa was removed to render processed SMO-1 ready for conjugation
  GenBank ID: NM_058441.4
  Entrez Gene: smo-1 (a.k.a. CELE_K12C11.2)
  Promoter: T7
  Tag / fusion protein: 6xHis-TEV (N terminal on backbone)
  Cloning method: Restriction Enzyme; 5′ cloning site NcoI (unknown if destroyed); 3′ cloning site NotI (unknown if destroyed)
  Sequencing primers: 5′ T7; 3′ T7term
Terms and licenses: Academic/Nonprofit Terms; Industry Terms: Not Available to Industry
How to cite: 6xHis-TEV-SMO-1(GG) was a gift from Ronald Hay (Addgene plasmid # 87054 ; http://n2t.net/addgene:87054 ; RRID:Addgene_87054)
