>Addgene plasmid #87054 | 6xHis-TEV-SMO-1(GG) | depositor partial sequence | sequence record 169931 | Includes from promoter to STOP codon
ATCGATCTCGATCCCGCAAAATTAATACGACTCACTATAGGGGAATTGTGAGCGGATAACAATTCCCCTC
TAGAAATAATTTTGTTTAACTTTAAGAAGGAGATATACATATGTCGTACTACCATCACCATCACCATCAC
GATTACGATATCCCAACGACCGAAAACCTGTATTTTCAGGGCGCCATGGCCGATGATGCAGCTCAAGCAG
GCGACAACGCCGAATACATCAAGATCAAGGTCGTTGGACAGGACAGCAACGAAGTGCACTTCCGTGTAAA
GTATGGAACCTCTATGGCCAAGCTGAAGAAGTCGTACGCTGACAGAACCGGTGTCGCCGTCAACAGTCTT
CGTTTCCTCTTCGACGGACGTCGCATCAACGACGATGACACACCGAAGACGCTCGAGATGGAGGACGATG
ACGTCATCGAGGTCTACCAAGAGCAGCTGGGCGGATGAGCGGCCGCACTCGAGCACCACCACCACCACCA
CTGAGATCCGGCTGCTAACAAAGCCCAAAGGAAGCTGAGTTGGCTGCTGCCACCGCTGAGCAATAACTAG
CATAACCCCTTGGGGCCTCTAAACGGGTCTTGAGGGGTTTTTTGCTG
